Addgene plasmid #168160: pMS27: pTns(PmcCAST)_ΔTnsD
Purpose: Inducible expression of PmcCAST TnsAB, TnsC and TniQ proteins.
Depositing lab: Feng Zhang. Depositing organization: Broad Institute. Publication: Dual modes of CRISPR-associated transposon homing. Saito M, Ladha A, Strecker J, Faure G, Neumann E, Altae-Tran H, Macrae RK, Zhang F. Cell. 2021 Apr 29;184(9):2441-2453.e18. doi: 10.1016/j.cell.2021.03.006. Epub 2021 Mar 25. PubMed 33770501.
Backbone
  Vector backbone: pCDFDuet-1
  Backbone manufacturer: Millipore Sigma
  Vector type: Bacterial Expression
Growth in bacteria
  Bacterial resistance: Spectinomycin, 50 μg/mL
  Growth temperature: 37°C
  Growth strain: NEB Stable
  Copy number: Low Copy
Gene/Insert 1
  Gene/Insert name: PmcCAST Tns proteins (TnsAB and TnsC)
  Species: Peltigera membranacea cyanobiont 210A
Gene/Insert 2
  Gene/Insert name: PmcTniQ
  Species: Peltigera membranacea cyanobiont 210A
Terms and licenses: Academic/Nonprofit Terms; Industry Terms: Not Available to Industry
How to cite: pMS27: pTns(PmcCAST)_ΔTnsD was a gift from Feng Zhang (Addgene plasmid # 168160 ; http://n2t.net/addgene:168160 ; RRID:Addgene_168160)
