[The description below was written by a language model from this plasmid's Addgene catalogue record and pLannotate feature annotations shown in this document.]
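Description:
pMS27: pTns(PmcCAST)_ΔTnsD is an 8.4 kb bacterial expression plasmid built on the pCDFDuet-1 backbone for inducible production of transposition proteins from the CRISPR-associated transposon (CAST) of the Peltigera membranacea cyanobiont 210A. It replicates from the CloDF13 (CDF) origin, recorded as low copy, which is compatible with other common origins and so allows the plasmid to be maintained in E. coli alongside additional plasmids. Selection is by spectinomycin through the aadA (SmR) aminoglycoside adenylyltransferase gene, annotated here as driven by the AmpR (bla) promoter. The backbone also carries lacI under its own promoter.

The payload follows the Duet two-cassette layout. The first T7 promoter with an adjacent lac operator and a T7 gene 10 ribosome binding site precedes a roughly 3.9 kb unannotated stretch, which is consistent with the first recorded insert, TnsAB and TnsC. A second T7 promoter/lac operator pair precedes about 1 kb of unannotated sequence, consistent with the second insert, PmcTniQ, and is followed by the T7 terminator. The automated annotation did not label the Tns or TniQ coding sequences themselves, so these assignments rest on the catalogue fields and position. The short TcR and SET1 fragment hits are likely backbone remnants or spurious matches rather than functional elements. Transcription depends on T7 RNA polymerase supplied by the host and is held off by the lac repressor until relieved with IPTG or lactose.

As the name indicates, TnsD is omitted from this version, leaving TniQ as the only recorded target-selection factor. That makes the plasmid suited to bacterial transposition experiments separating the contributions of these factors to CAST homing. The record does not list the accompanying plasmids.
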