Features (pLannotate 1.2.2; 16 found; start..end, strand, type, name):
    137..201     -  CDS            TcR (fragment): tetracycline efflux protein; tet; confers resistance to tetracycline
    216..237     -  protein_bind   CAP binding site: CAP binding activates transcription in the presence of cAMP. E. coli catabolite activator protein
    250..1332    -  CDS            lacI: lac repressor; lacI; The lac repressor binds to the lac operator to inhibit transcription in E. coli. This inhibition can be relieved by adding lactose or isopropyl-β-D-thiogalactopyranoside (IPTG).
   1333..1410    -  promoter       lacI promoter: lacI
   1439..1474    -  CDS            TcR (fragment): tetracycline efflux protein; tet; confers resistance to tetracycline
   1477..1495    +  promoter       T7 promoter: promoter for bacteriophage T7 RNA polymerase
   1496..1520    +  protein_bind   lac operator: The lac repressor binds to the lac operator to inhibit transcription in E. coli. This inhibition can be relieved by adding lactose or isopropyl-β-D-thiogalactopyranoside (IPTG). lac repressor encoded by lacI
   1535..1557    +  RBS            RBS: efficient ribosome binding site from bacteriophage T7 gene 10 (Olins and Rangwala, 1989)
   5466..5484    +  promoter       T7 promoter: promoter for bacteriophage T7 RNA polymerase
   5485..5509    +  protein_bind   lac operator: The lac repressor binds to the lac operator to inhibit transcription in E. coli. This inhibition can be relieved by adding lactose or isopropyl-β-D-thiogalactopyranoside (IPTG). lac repressor encoded by lacI
   6552..6569    +  CDS            SET1 (fragment): solubility-enhancement tag derived from T7 phage gene 10B
   6577..6624    +  terminator     T7 terminator: transcription terminator for bacteriophage T7 RNA polymerase
   6745..7536    -  CDS            SmR: aminoglycoside adenylyltransferase (Murphy, 1985); aadA; confers resistance to spectinomycin and streptomycin
   7537..7628    -  promoter       AmpR promoter: bla
   7676..8357    -  rep_origin     CloDF13 ori (fragment): Plasmids containing the CloDF13 (CDF) origin of replication can be propagated in E. coli cells that contain additional plasmids with compatible origins.
   8382..40      -  rep_origin     CloDF13 ori (fragment) (across the origin): Plasmids containing the CloDF13 (CDF) origin of replication can be propagated in E. coli cells that contain additional plasmids with compatible origins.
>Addgene plasmid #168160 | pMS27: pTns(PmcCAST)_ΔTnsD | addgene full sequence | sequence record 330721 | Addgene NGS Result
TACGCGCAGAAAAAAAGGATCTCAAGAAGATCCTTTGATCTTTTCTACTGAACCGCTCTAGATTTCAGTG
CAATTTATCTCTTCAAATGTAGCACCTGAAGTCAGCCCCATACGATATAAGTTGTAATTCTCATGTTAGT
CATGCCCCGCGCCCACCGGAAGGAGCTGACTGGGTTGAAGGCTCTCAAGGGCATCGGTCGAGATCCCGGT
GCCTAATGAGTGAGCTAACTTACATTAATTGCGTTGCGCTCACTGCCCGCTTTCCAGTCGGGAAACCTGT
CGTGCCAGCTGCATTAATGAATCGGCCAACGCGCGGGGAGAGGCGGTTTGCGTATTGGGCGCCAGGGTGG
TTTTTCTTTTCACCAGTGAGACGGGCAACAGCTGATTGCCCTTCACCGCCTGGCCCTGAGAGAGTTGCAG
CAAGCGGTCCACGCTGGTTTGCCCCAGCAGGCGAAAATCCTGTTTGATGGTGGTTAACGGCGGGATATAA
CATGAGCTGTCTTCGGTATCGTCGTATCCCACTACCGAGATGTCCGCACCAACGCGCAGCCCGGACTCGG
TAATGGCGCGCATTGCGCCCAGCGCCATCTGATCGTTGGCAACCAGCATCGCAGTGGGAACGATGCCCTC
ATTCAGCATTTGCATGGTTTGTTGAAAACCGGACATGGCACTCCAGTCGCCTTCCCGTTCCGCTATCGGC
TGAATTTGATTGCGAGTGAGATATTTATGCCAGCCAGCCAGACGCAGACGCGCCGAGACAGAACTTAATG
GGCCCGCTAACAGCGCGATTTGCTGGTGACCCAATGCGACCAGATGCTCCACGCCCAGTCGCGTACCGTC
TTCATGGGAGAAAATAATACTGTTGATGGGTGTCTGGTCAGAGACATCAAGAAATAACGCCGGAACATTA
GTGCAGGCAGCTTCCACAGCAATGGCATCCTGGTCATCCAGCGGATAGTTAATGATCAGCCCACTGACGC
GTTGCGCGAGAAGATTGTGCACCGCCGCTTTACAGGCTTCGACGCCGCTTCGTTCTACCATCGACACCAC
CACGCTGGCACCCAGTTGATCGGCGCGAGATTTAATCGCCGCGACAATTTGCGACGGCGCGTGCAGGGCC
AGACTGGAGGTGGCAACGCCAATCAGCAACGACTGTTTGCCCGCCAGTTGTTGTGCCACGCGGTTGGGAA
TGTAATTCAGCTCCGCCATCGCCGCTTCCACTTTTTCCCGCGTTTTCGCAGAAACGTGGCTGGCCTGGTT
CACCACGCGGGAAACGGTCTGATAAGAGACACCGGCATACTCTGCGACATCGTATAACGTTACTGGTTTC
ACATTCACCACCCTGAATTGACTCTCTTCCGGGCGCTATCATGCCATACCGCGAAAGGTTTTGCGCCATT
CGATGGTGTCAAGCGGCTATTTAACGACCCTCGGGATCTCGACGCTCTCCCTTATGCGACTCCTGCATTA
GGAAATTAATACGACTCACTATAGGGGAATTGTGAGCGGATAACAATTCCCCTGTAGAAATAATTTTGTT
TAACTTTAATAAGGAGATATACCATGAAAGAGCAATTTGAACAATGGGTTGCTCGCCTTCAAATATCCGA
GGCAGGGCAAAAAATTATTGAGAAAGTTCGCTCATCTGAGCCATCCCGTCGCGTTGGTGGCGGTAGCAAG
AATGTTTCGGGACGCTACCCTAGTCGCAAGATGGGAGTCACGATTCAATTTGAGTCTCATCGGGTTGAAC
TGCCAATTATCTATCAGTTAGAACATGATAAAGATGTTCTAGAATTCTACGATCAACCACCGCAAATTAA
ACTTGACTATCAAGCAAGTAACGGACGTAGATTAGGCGTTTTACACACCCCAGATTTATTTGTCATCCGA
ACCAATTCGGCTGGTTGGGAAGAGTGTAAAACTGAGCAGGATTTGAAAAAACTAGCAGAGAAAAACCCCA
ATCGTTACTTTTACTCTGAAGAAAATAATCAATGGCATTCCTTGCCAGGAGAAGTTTATGCTAACCAGTT
TGGGCTTTATCACCGCATTCATTCAGATCGCGAAATCAATTGGGTTCTGCAACGTAATTTGCAATTTTTA
GAAGATTATTATCGCTCAGAATCTCTAGTAGTGGAAGAAGCGATCGCTCAATCATTACTTGCAATTGTGT
CATCTCAACCAGGAATCACTTTAGCAGAATTACTCAATCGGTCAACAGGAGCTAAATCTGACGATATCTA
CACCTTAATTATTCAAGAGCAAATCTATATTGATTTAAATGCTACACCACTAGCTGAACCAGAAAGATGT
CTAATCTTCCGTGACGAGCAAACTGCTAGTGCTTATAGATTAATGGTTGAGCAACCAAGTGTAAGTCTTC
CGGCTATCTCTCCTGTAGTCAATATTGTTACTGGAGCAACTGTTAGTTGGGACGGCAAAGGTTTAAATAT
CATCCATGTTGGAGAAACAGAGGTTATACTTGGCGCAGAAAATAATCAGTTAATTGAACTCAAAAAAGCT
ATATTTGAGAATCTGGTTCGCCAAGGAAAAATCACAAGTCTCCAAACACCAGAAAAAACAGCTATTAGCA
CAGAATCTTGGCAGCGATTTCATCAAGCTAGTCCTGAAGACCAAGCAGAAGCCCTTGAACGCTACAAAAC
TATCGAACCTTACTTAAACGGACATCCTCCAGAAAACGAAACAATACCAGCCCGTACCATTCGTCACTGG
AAAGCTAAATATTTAATTGCAATTCAAAAATACGGTTGCGGCTACATTGGGCTTTTGTCCCATCGCAGTG
TCAAAGGTAATCGACAGCGCAAGCTGCCCGAAGACACCTTAGCAATTATGGAGAAGTTTATTTTAGAAGA
CTATGAAACTCTTAAACAAAAAAGAATGTGGGAGGTTCACGCGGCTTTAGTTCGAGCTTGCGAAGAAGCT
GGTGTAATTGCTCCGAGCTATAAAGCATTTACCAAAGAAGTACAACGCCGGACTGGTTACGAACAGACTA
AAAAACGCCAAGGTCGTCGTGCCGCTTATCAGCATGAATCCTTCTATTGGGAGCTTGCTATAACTACCCC
AAGACACGGCGATCGCCCTTTTGAAATTGGGCATATAGATCATACTGAGTTAGATGTAGAGCTAGTTTGC
TCTGATACAGGTCGCAATCTTGGCAGACCTTGGGCAACATTTCTCGTAGATGCTTATTCACGGCGATTGC
TGGCAGTTTACCTAACGTTTGACTCACCCTCATATCGTTCTTGCTTAATGGTGCTAAGAATTTGTGTCAA
GCGTCATGGCAGGCTTCCCCAAATTGTAGTGGTAGATAACGGTGCAGAGTTTCACAGCGTTTACTTTGAA
ACACTACTAGCTACTTTTGAATGTACAAAAAAGCAAAGACCCCCAGCCAAAGCTCGTTTTGGTTCGGTTT
GCGAACGCCTATTTGGAACTTCCAATACTCAATTTGTCCATAACTTACTTGGTAATACACAAATCACTCG
TAATGTCCGCCAAGTCACTAAGTCAGTTAACCCTAAAAATCTAGCTGTATGGACACTTGGTTTACTTTAT
GAATATCTTTGTGCTTGGGCTTACGAAGTTTATGATACAGACGAACATCCGGCACTTTTCCAGAGTCCGA
GGGATGCGTTTGCTGCGGGTATGGCGATTGGAGGCAGTCGGGTTCACCGCATGATTCCTTACGATGAAAA
CTTTCAGATTCTTACCCTACCTACAACCTCAGAGGGAAAAGCAAAAGTTCAAGTTGGACGCGGCATAAAA
ATTAACTACATATACTACTGGTCTAATAGTTTCCGCGATCCTCAAATTGAAAATACCTCTGTGCAGATAA
GATACGACCCGTTTAATATTGGCATCGCTTACGCCTTTGTTCGAGGACAGTGGGTACAGTGTATCTCTCA
ATATTATGCAGAACTCCAAGGTCGTTCAGAAAAAGAACTGAAGTTAGCTAGTATCGAGTTACGCAAACAC
TATTCAAATCATACACAACAATCTAAAGTTTCGGCTAAGAATTTAGCAGAATTTTTAGCATCGGTAGAAG
CTCAAGAAGCTCTATTAGAACAGCGTTCCTATGATGCAGAAGTTAAGGAAGTCTTTAGGGTAATCGAGGG
TGGAAAAGCGACAACAAGCCGTAACGAAGAACCAAAACTTATTCAAGTTACTTTTGCCAATACCGATTTT
CAAGCGGATGAAGATGAAGCGATCGTCCCAGAAACACTTGTAGTGTATGAGGAGTTTTAACTATGACAAA
ATCTACTGGATTTCCGCTTGAACTCCTCACACGGCCTGCTACAGAAAGGCTTGCTTACTTTGAAAATTAC
ACCGTAGCGCATCCTCGACTTAAAGAAGTCTATGAAATTCTCATGCGAACGATTGCCGAACCAGCAGGAG
CTTCATTTATCTTTGTTTACGGTGCTAGTGGTGTTGGTAAAACAACTTTGCGACTCCGCGTTGAGCAGAA
ATTAACAGAACTAGCATTACCTAAATTGGAAAGCGATCGCGCTCGTGTTCCTGTTGTTGGTATTGAAGCT
ATAGCGCCAGAATCGAGATACTTCAACTGGAAAGAATACTACACACGCGCCTTAATTACTTTGGAAGAAC
CATTAATCGATCACAAGTTTGATTACGGTGTGCGTGGTATCTCTCGCGATAATTTTGGCAAAATTAATGT
TGAGTCGAAAGTAGTTGCACCTGCTCTACGCAGAGCTTTAGAAAATGCTCTCATCCATCGTCATCCAGAC
GTATTTTTTGTAGATGAAGCACAACATTTTGGTAAGGTGGCAAGCGGATACAAACTACAAGATCAATTAG
ACTGTCTCAAATCTTTAGCAAATATGACAGGCATCTTGCACTGTCTATTAGGAACATACGAACTACTTAC
ATTCCGTAATTTGAGCGGTCAACTCTCACGTCGTAGTGTTGATATTCATTTCCGCCGTTATTGTGCTGAT
AGCCCAGAAGATGTACAGGCTTTTAAGAGTGTGTTGTTAACTTTTCAACAGCATCTGCCACTAGCAGAAA
CTCCAAATTTAGTCGATCATTGGGAATATTTTTACGAACGTACTTTAGGATGTATTGGCACACTGAAAGA
TTGGCTGAAGCGTGTTCTTAGTGATGCTTTGGATCGAGAAGCAACAACAATCACTCTCAAAGATTTACAA
AAACGTGCTTTGTCGGTTGCTCAGTGTCAGAAAATGTTCAAGGAAATTCAAGAGGGTGAACGACAATTAT
CTGAAACAGAAGCAGATGTGCAAAACTTACGCTCTGCATTAGGACTTGGCGCAAAACCAATTGTGCTACC
CGAAGAAACCCCAAAAACTACTCGTCCGCCAGGAAAGGTTGGCAAACGCAAACCTAAAAGAGATCCCATC
GGAGTGCAGCAAGATGTTAGCTAGCTTAAGTCGAACAGAAAGTAATCGTATTGTACACGGCCGCATAATC
GAAATTAATACGACTCACTATAGGGGAATTGTGAGCGGATAACAATTCCCCATCTTAGTATATTAGTTAA
GTATAAGAAGGAGATATACATGACTATTTACTCAGAACATTGGAGCCTAAATCCTCTAGAAATCCCGCAA
CGGAGTCGGTTATTTTCTCTTGAACCTGTGGCAGTGGGAACTCCCTATGCAGAAAGTCTTAGTAGCTATC
TCCATCGTTTAGCGCAGGCGCATTGTTTAACCTCTGAGAAGCTCGTTATGGGAGAAATTGCGCCACTTAT
TCTCAAAGATGAGGATAAATCTGAGCTATTGTCAAAAAATCTGAGTCACCTATTGGGAAATAGCGACGCT
AAACCGGCTATTAACGGAATGCGAGAAATGACAGAAAAGTTAGTCACTGTCTTAGAAGAGTTAACAATGC
GTCAGGATTTACGCTTTTTGACCCTTTTAAGCTGGAAAGGAATGATTTATGACAAGGGATTATTTCGGAA
CTATCGCGCTTGGTGTCCTTGTTGTTGTGAAGAGTGGATGCAGAAGAACAAAACTATCTATGAACCATTA
TCATGGTCATTTAAGGACGTAGAATTTTGTTTGATTCACAAACAGCGATTAATAGAAGAATGTTCTCATT
GTGGTGCCCGTTTACCTGTGATGGCTAGGCTTTCACCTGCGGGATTTTGTTCTCGTTGTTACGGGTGGTT
AGGACAGGAAATTAAAGGCGAAGAAGAAATAGAGAAATATCGAGTTAATATTCAAGGAATTAGCGAATTA
ATTGCACTTACTCCCCAATTAGGTTATAAACCCATCCCGATCGAGTTAACCCGAAAATTACAATTGATTT
TGTTAGTGTTTGAACAAGCAATTGGAAAGGATGTGAAGTTATTGGGAGATTTAGGAGGAATCATGGAATC
GTTGAGGATAGCCTCAACAACAAATCAAAGTCAACCTTATCATTTGGTGAAGTTGATTATTCCTGTGTGC
GAGAAGGCGAAGATTAGTGTATTCCAGTTGTTTGGGTCAGATTTTAAGGAATTGGGCAAGATATTGTTCG
GGAATTTTAGTCTGGAATTAAAGTTATAGTTAATTAACCTAGGCTGCTGCCACCGCTGAGCAATAACTAG
CATAACCCCTTGGGGCCTCTAAACGGGTCTTGAGGGGTTTTTTGCTGAAACCTCAGGCATTTGAGAAGCA
CACGGTCACACTGCTTCCGGTAGTGCCCTGAACCGACGACCGGGTCATCGTGGCCGGATCTTGCGGCCCC
TCGGCTTGAACGAATTGTTAGACATTATTTGCCGACTACCTTGGTGATCTCGCCTTTCACGTAGTGGACA
AATTCTTCCAACTGATCTGCGCGCGAGGCCAAGCGATCTTCTTCTTGTCCAAGATAAGCCTGTCTAGCTT
CAAGTATGACGGGCTGATACTGGGCCGGCAGGCGCTCCATTGCCCAGTCGGCAGCGACATCCTTCGGCGC
GATTTTGCCGGTTACTGCGCTGTACCAAATGCGGGACAACGTAAGCACTACATTTCGCTCATCGCCAGCC
CAGTCGGGCGGCGAGTTCCATAGCGTTAAGGTTTCATTTAGCGCCTCAAATAGATCCTGTTCAGGAACCG
GATCAAAGAGTTCCTCCGCCGCTGGACCTACCAAGGCAACGCTATGTTCTCTTGCTTTTGTCAGCAAGAT
AGCCAGATCAATGTCGATCGTGGCTGGCTCGAAGATACCTGCAAGAATGTCATTGCGCTGCCATTCTCCA
AATTGCAGTTCGCGCTTAGCTGGATAACGCCACGGAATGATGTCGTCGTGCACAACAATGGTGACTTCTA
CAGCGCGGAGAATCTCGCTCTCTCCAGGGGAAGCCGAAGTTTCCAAAAGGTCGTTGATCAAAGCTCGCCG
CGTTGTTTCATCAAGCCTTACGGTCACCGTAACCAGCAAATCAATATCACTGTGTGGCTTCAGGCCGCCA
TCCACTGCGGAGCCGTACAAATGTACGGCCAGCAACGTCGGTTCGAGATGGCGCTCGATGACGCCAACTA
CCTCTGATAGTTGAGTCGATACTTCGGCGATCACCGCTTCCCTCATACTCTTCCTTTTTCAATATTATTG
AAGCATTTATCAGGGTTATTGTCTCATGAGCGGATACATATTTGAATGTATTTAGAAAAATAAACAAATA
GCTAGCTCACTCGGTCGCTACGCTCCGGGCGTGAGACTGCGGCGGGCGCTGCGGACACATACAAAGTTAC
CCACAGATTCCGTGGATAAGCAGGGGACTAACATGTGAGGCAAAACAGCAGGGCCGCGCCGGTGGCGTTT
TTCCATAGGCTCCGCCCTCCTGCCAGAGTTCACATAAACAGACGCTTTTCCGGTGCATCTGTGGGAGCCG
TGAGGCTCAACCATGAATCTGACAGTACGGGCGAAACCCGACAGGACTTAAAGATCCCCACCGTTTCCGG
CGGGTCGCTCCCTCTTGCGCTCTCCTGTTCCGACCCTGCCGTTTACCGGATACCTGTTCCGCCTTTCTCC
CTTACGGGAAGTGTGGCGCTTTCTCATAGCTCACACACTGGTATCTCGGCTCGGTGTAGGTCGTTCGCTC
CAAGCTGGGCTGTAAGCAAGAACTCCCCGTTCAGCCCGACTGCTGCGCCTTATCCGGTAACTGTTCACTT
GAGTCCAACCCGGAAAAGCACGGTAAAACGCCACTGGCAGCAGCCATTGGTAACTGGGAGTTCGCAGAGG
ATTTGTTTAGCTAAACACGCGGTTGCTCTTGAAGTGTGCGCCAAAGTCCGGCTACACTGGAAGGACAGAT
TTGGTTGCTGTGCTCTGCGAAAGCCAGTTACCACGGTTAAGCAGTTCCCCAACTGACTTAACCTTCGATC
AAACCACCTCCCCAGGTGGTTTTTTCGAAGGTTAAGTCAGTTGGGGAACTGCTTAACCTTCGATCAAACC
ACCTCCCCAGGTGGTTTTTTCGTTTACAGGGCAAAAGAT
